Addgene plasmid #29695: pTH644-CENBEVY
Depositing lab: Tobias von der Haar. Depositing organization: London and South East University Group (LASE). Publication: The role of tRNA and ribosome competition in coupling the expression of different mRNAs in Saccharomyces cerevisiae. Chu D, Barnes DJ, von der Haar T. Nucleic Acids Res. 2011 Aug;39(15):6705-14. doi: 10.1093/nar/gkr300. Epub 2011 May 9. PubMed 21558172.
Backbone
  Vector backbone: pRS316
  Backbone size w/o insert (bp): 4817
  Vector type: Yeast Expression
  Selectable markers: URA3
Growth in bacteria
  Bacterial resistance: Ampicillin, 100 μg/mL
  Growth temperature: 37°C
  Growth strain: DH5alpha
  Copy number: High Copy
Gene/Insert
  Gene/Insert name: bidirectional promoter cassette from pBEVY-U (alt name: P_ADH1/ P_TDH3 cassette)
  Insert size (bp): 1797
  Cloning method: Restriction Enzyme; 5′ cloning site NotI (not destroyed); 3′ cloning site XhoI (not destroyed)
  Sequencing primers: 5′ M13f (-40); 3′ M13r (-48)
Resource information
  A portion of this plasmid was derived from a plasmid made by: pBEVY-U obtained from EUROSCARF collection
Terms and licenses: Academic/Nonprofit Terms; Industry Terms: Not Available to Industry
Depositor comments: Miller, CA, Martinat, MA, Hyman, LE (1998) Nucleic Acids Res 26(15) 3577-3583. doi: 10.1093/nar/26.15.3577 Please note that there are minor mismatches between depositor's reference sequence and Addgene's quality control sequence. All differences are outside of the cloned gene, and do not affect the function of the plasmid.
How to cite: pTH644-CENBEVY was a gift from Tobias von der Haar (Addgene plasmid # 29695 ; http://n2t.net/addgene:29695 ; RRID:Addgene_29695)
