[The description below was written by a language model from this plasmid's Addgene catalogue record and pLannotate feature annotations shown in this document.]
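Description:
pTH644-CENBEVY is a yeast–E. coli shuttle vector for expression in Saccharomyces cerevisiae, built by moving the bidirectional promoter cassette of pBEVY-U into the centromeric backbone pRS316 between the NotI and XhoI sites, both of which were retained. The full construct is 6,614 bp. In yeast it is maintained through a CEN6/ARS element, which gives stable, low-copy, chromosome-like segregation, and is selected by uracil prototrophy through the URA3 gene under its own promoter. URA3 also allows counterselection with 5-fluoroorotic acid. In E. coli the plasmid replicates at high copy from a ColE1/pUC-type origin and is selected with ampicillin via the β-lactamase gene. An f1 origin is also present for single-stranded DNA production. Remnants of the pBluescript-type cloning region (lac promoter and operator, a lacZα fragment, and T3 and T7 promoters) flank the insert.

The roughly 1.8 kb cassette places two constitutive yeast promoters back to back and pointing outward: the ADH1 promoter on one strand and the TDH3 (GAP) promoter on the other. Each promoter is followed by a short polylinker fragment and its own terminator, the ADH2 terminator downstream of the ADH1 promoter and the ADH1 terminator downstream of the TDH3 promoter. A small fragment of ADH1 coding sequence precedes the ADH1 terminator. No open reading frame is installed at either position, so this is an empty vector into which two genes can be cloned for simultaneous expression from one centromeric plasmid. The associated publication concerns how tRNA and ribosome competition couples the expression of different mRNAs in yeast, which fits a role in co-expressing pairs of genes. The depositor notes minor sequence mismatches outside the cloned cassette that do not affect function.
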