Features (pLannotate 1.2.2; 26 found; start..end, strand, type, name):
     70..573     -  misc_feature   CEN/ARS: S. cerevisiae CEN6 centromere fused to an autonomously replicating sequence
    610..714     +  promoter       AmpR promoter: bla
    715..1575    +  CDS            AmpR: β-lactamase; bla; confers resistance to ampicillin, carbenicillin, and related antibiotics
   1746..2334    +  rep_origin     ori: high-copy-number ColE1/pMB1/pBR322/pUC origin of replication
   2517..2609    +  CDS            lacI (fragment): lac repressor; lacI; The lac repressor binds to the lac operator to inhibit transcription in E. coli. This inhibition can be relieved by adding lactose or isopropyl-β-D-thiogalactopyranoside (IPTG).
   2622..2643    +  protein_bind   CAP binding site: CAP binding activates transcription in the presence of cAMP. E. coli catabolite activator protein
   2658..2688    +  promoter       lac promoter: promoter for the E. coli lac operon
   2696..2712    +  protein_bind   lac operator: The lac repressor binds to the lac operator to inhibit transcription in E. coli. This inhibition can be relieved by adding lactose or isopropyl-β-D-thiogalactopyranoside (IPTG). lac repressor encoded by lacI
   2757..2775    +  promoter       T3 promoter: promoter for bacteriophage T3 RNA polymerase
   2788..2809    -  misc_feature   MCS (fragment): pBluescript multiple cloning site
   2824..3123    -  terminator     ADH2 terminator: transcription terminator for the S. cerevisiae alcohol dehydrogenase 2 (ADH2) gene
   3139..3162    +  misc_feature   MCS (fragment): pUC18/19 multiple cloning site
   3162..3554    -  promoter       ADH1 promoter: S. cerevisiae ADH1; promoter for alcohol dehydrogenase 1
   3567..4212    +  promoter       GAP promoter: S. cerevisiae TDH3; promoter for glyceraldehyde-3-phosphate dehydrogenase
   4214..4249    +  misc_feature   MCS (fragment): pUC18/19 multiple cloning site
   4243..4377    +  CDS            ADH1 (fragment): ADH1_YEAST - Also known as ADC1. Experimental evidence at protein level: Swiss-Prot protein existence level 1. This isozyme preferentially catalyzes the conversion of primary unbranched alcohols to their corresponding aldehydes. Also shows activity toward secondary alcohols. From Saccharomyces cerevisiae (strain ATCC 204508 / S288c) (Baker's yeast).
   4381..4568    +  terminator     ADH1 terminator: S. cerevisiae ADH1; transcription terminator for the S. cerevisiae alcohol dehydrogenase 1 (ADH1) gene
   4598..4622    -  misc_feature   MCS (fragment): pBluescript multiple cloning site
   4631..4649    -  promoter       T7 promoter: promoter for bacteriophage T7 RNA polymerase
   4652..4809    +  CDS            lacZα (fragment): LacZα fragment of β-galactosidase; lacZ fragment
   4817..5272    +  rep_origin     f1 ori (sequence partly withheld): f1 bacteriophage origin of replication; arrow indicates direction of (+) strand synthesis
   5273..5322    -  misc_feature   bom (fragment): basis of mobility region from pBR322
   5401..6204    -  CDS            URA3: orotidine-5'-phosphate decarboxylase, required for uracil biosynthesis; S. cerevisiae URA3; yeast auxotrophic marker, counterselectable with 5-fluoroorotic acid (5-FOA)
   6205..6420    -  promoter       URA3 promoter: S. cerevisiae URA3
   6431..6478    -  misc_feature   bom (fragment): basis of mobility region from pBR322
   6580..1       -  CDS            rop (fragment) (across the origin): Rop protein, which maintains plasmids at low copy number; rop
>Addgene plasmid #29695 | pTH644-CENBEVY | depositor full sequence | sequence record 42826 | pTH644-CENBEVY sequence 6614 bps
GACGAAAGGGCCTCGTGATACGCCTATTTTTATAGGTTAATGTCATGATAATAATGGTTTCTTAGGACGG
ATCGCTTGCCTGTAACTTACACGCGCCTCGTATCTTTTAATGATGGAATAATTTGGGAATTTACTCTGTG
TTTATTTATTTTTATGTTTTGTATTTGGATTTTAGAAAGTAAATAAAGAAGGTAGAAGAGTTACGGAATG
AAGAAAAAAAAATAAACAAAGGTTTAAAAAATTTCAACAAAAAGCGTACTTTACATATATATTTATTAGA
CAAGAAAAGCAGATTAAATAGATATACATTCGATTAACGATAAGTAAAATGTAAAATCACAGGATTTTCG
TGTGTGGTCTTCTACACAGACAAGATGAAACAATTCGGCATTAATACCTGAGAGCAGGAAGAGCAAGATA
AAAGGTAGTATTTGTTGGCGATCCCCCTAGAGTCTTTTACATCTTCGGAAAACAAAAACTATTTTTTCTT
TAATTTCTTTTTTTACTTTCTATTTTTAATTTATATATTTATATTAAAAAATTTAAATTATAATTATTTT
TATAGCACGTGATGAAAAGGACCCAGGTGGCACTTTTCGGGGAAATGTGCGCGGAACCCCTATTTGTTTA
TTTTTCTAAATACATTCAAATATGTATCCGCTCATGAGACAATAACCCTGATAAATGCTTCAATAATATT
GAAAAAGGAAGAGTATGAGTATTCAACATTTCCGTGTCGCCCTTATTCCCTTTTTTGCGGCATTTTGCCT
TCCTGTTTTTGCTCACCCAGAAACGCTGGTGAAAGTAAAAGATGCTGAAGATCAGTTGGGTGCACGAGTG
GGTTACATCGAACTGGATCTCAACAGCGGTAAGATCCTTGAGAGTTTTCGCCCCGAAGAACGTTTTCCAA
TGATGAGCACTTTTAAAGTTCTGCTATGTGGCGCGGTATTATCCCGTATTGACGCCGGGCAAGAGCAACT
CGGTCGCCGCATACACTATTCTCAGAATGACTTGGTTGAGTACTCACCAGTCACAGAAAAGCATCTTACG
GATGGCATGACAGTAAGAGAATTATGCAGTGCTGCCATAACCATGAGTGATAACACTGCGGCCAACTTAC
TTCTGACAACGATCGGAGGACCGAAGGAGCTAACCGCTTTTTTTCACAACATGGGGGATCATGTAACTCG
CCTTGATCGTTGGGAACCGGAGCTGAATGAAGCCATACCAAACGACGAGCGTGACACCACGATGCCTGTA
GCAATGGCAACAACGTTGCGCAAACTATTAACTGGCGAACTACTTACTCTAGCTTCCCGGCAACAATTAA
TAGACTGGATGGAGGCGGATAAAGTTGCAGGACCACTTCTGCGCTCGGCCCTTCCGGCTGGCTGGTTTAT
TGCTGATAAATCTGGAGCCGGTGAGCGTGGGTCTCGCGGTATCATTGCAGCACTGGGGCCAGATGGTAAG
CCCTCCCGTATCGTAGTTATCTACACGACGGGCAGTCAGGCAACTATGGATGAACGAAATAGACAGATCG
CTGAGATAGGTGCCTCACTGATTAAGCATTGGTAACTGTCAGACCAAGTTTACTCATATATACTTTAGAT
TGATTTAAAACTTCATTTTTAATTTAAAAGGATCTAGGTGAAGATCCTTTTTGATAATCTCATGACCAAA
ATCCCTTAACGTGAGTTTTCGTTCCACTGAGCGTCAGACCCCGTAGAAAAGATCAAAGGATCTTCTTGAG
ATCCTTTTTTTCTGCGCGTAATCTGCTGCTTGCAAACAAAAAAACCACCGCTACCAGCGGTGGTTTGTTT
GCCGGATCAAGAGCTACCAACTCTTTTTCCGAAGGTAACTGGCTTCAGCAGAGCGCAGATACCAAATACT
GTCCTTCTAGTGTAGCCGTAGTTAGGCCACCACTTCAAGAACTCTGTAGCACCGCCTACATACCTCGCTC
TGCTAATCCTGTTACCAGTGGCTGCTGCCAGTGGCGATAAGTCGTGTCTTACCGGGTTGGACTCAAGACG
ATAGTTACCGGATAAGGCGCAGCGGTCGGGCTGAACGGGGGGTTCGTGCACACAGCCCAGCTTGGAGCGA
ACGACCTACACCGAACTGAGATACCTACAGCGTGAGCATTGAGAAAGCGCCACGCTTCCCGAAGGGAGAA
AGGCGGACAGGTATCCGGTAAGCGGCAGGGTCGGAACAGGAGAGCGCACGAGGGAGCTTCCAGGGGGGAA
CGCCTGGTATCTTTATAGTCCTGTCGGGTTTCGCCACCTCTGACTTGAGCGTCGATTTTTGTGATGCTCG
TCAGGGGGGCCGAGCCTATGGAAAAACGCCAGCAACGCGGCCTTTTTACGGTTCCTGGCCTTTTGCTGGC
CTTTTGCTCACATGTTCTTTCCTGCGTTATCCCCTGATTCTGTGGATAACCGTATTACCGCCTTTGAGTG
AGCTGATACCGCTCGCCGCAGCCGAACGACCGAGCGCAGCGAGTCAGTGAGCGAGGAAGCGGAAGAGCGC
CCAATACGCAAACCGCCTCTCCCCGCGCGTTGGCCGATTCATTAATGCAGCTGGCACGACAGGTTTCCCG
ACTGGAAAGCGGGCAGTGAGCGCAACGCAATTAATGTGAGTTACCTCACTCATTAGGCACCCCAGGCTTT
ACACTTTATGCTTCCGGCTCCTATGTTGTGTGGAATTGTGAGCGGATAACAATTTCACACAGGAAACAGC
TATGACCATGATTACGCCAAGCTCGGAATTAACCCTCACTAAAGGGAACAAAAGCTGGGTACCGGGCCCC
CCCTCGAGGGCATGCGAAGGAAAATGAGAAATATCGAGGGAGACGATTCAGAGGAGCAGGACAAACTATA
ACCGACTGTTTGTTGGAGGATGCCGTACATAACGAACACTGCTGAAGCTACCATGTCTACAGTTTAGAGG
AATGGGTACAACTCACAGGCGAGGGATGGTGTTCACTCGTGCTAGCAAACGCGGTGGGAGCAAAAAGTAG
AATATTATCTTTTATTCGTGAAACTTCGAACACTGTCATCTAAAGATGCTATATACTAATATAGGCATAC
TTGATAATGAAAACTATAAATCGTAAAGACATAAGAGATCCGCTTATTTAGAAGTGTCGAATTCGAGCTC
GGTACCCGGGGAGTTGATTGTATGCTTGGTATAGCTTGAAATATTGTGCAGAAAAAGAAACAAGGAAGAA
AGGGAACGAGAACAATGACGAGGAAACAAAAGATTAATAATTGCAGGTCTATTTATACTTGATAGCAAAG
CGGCAAACTTTTTTTATTTCAAATTCAAGTAACTGGAAGGAAGGCCGTATACCGTTGCTCATTAGAGAGT
AGTGTGCGTGAATGAAGGAAGGAAAAAGTTTCGTGTGTTCGAAGATACCCCTCATCAGCTCTGGAACAAC
GACATCTGTTGGTGCTGTCTTTGTCGTTAATTTTTTCCTTTAGTGTCTTCCATCATTTTTTTTGTCATTG
CGGATATGGTGAGACAACAACGGGGGAGAGAGAAAAGAAAAAAAAAGAAAAGAATCCGGGAGTTTATCAT
TATCAATACTGCCATTTCAAAGAATACGTAAATAATTAATAGTAGTGATTTTCCTAACTTTATTTAGTCA
AAAAATTAGCCTTTTAATTCTGCTGTAACCCGTACATGCCCAAAATAGGGGGCGGGTTACACAGAATATA
TAACATCGTAGGTGTCTGGGTGAACAGTTTATTCCTGGCATCCACTAAATATAATGGAGCCCGCTTTTTA
AGCTGGCATCCAGAAAAAAAAAGAATCCCAGCACCAAAATATTGTTTTCTTCACCAACCATCAGTTCATA
GGTCCATTCTCTTAGCGCAACTACAGAGAACAGGGGCACAAACAGGCAAAAAACGGGCACAACCTCAATG
GAGTGATGCAACCTGCCTGGAGTAAATGATGACACAAGGCAATTGACCCACGCATGTATCTATCTCATTT
TCTTACACCTTCTATTACCTTCTGCTCTCTCTGATTTGGAAAAAGCTGAAAAAAAAGGTTGAAACCAGTT
CCCTGAAATTATTCCCCTACTTGACTAATAAGTATATAAAGAACGGTAGGTATTGATTGTAATTCTGTAA
ATCTATTTCTTAAACTTCTTAAATTCTACTTTTATAGTTAGTCTTTTTTTTTAGTTTTAAAACACCAAGA
ACTTAGTTTCGACGGATCCTCTAGAGTCGACCTGCAGGCATGCAAGCTTTGGACTTCTTCGCCAGAGGTT
TGGTCAAGTCTCCAATCAAGGTTGTCGGCTTGTCTACCTTGCCAGAAATTTACGAAAAGATGGAAAAGGG
TCAAATCGTTGGTAGATACGTTGTTGACACTTCTAAATAAGCGAATTTCTTATGATTTATGATTTTTATT
ATTAAATAAGTTATAAAAAAAATAAGTGTATACAAATTTTAAAGTGACTCTTAGGTTTTAAAACGAAAAT
TCTTGTTCTTGAGTAACTCTTTCCTGTAGGTCAGGTTGCTTTCTCAGGTATAGCATGAGGTCGCTCTTAT
TGACCACACCTCTACCGGCATGCCCGAAATTCCCCTACCCTATGAAAAGCGGCCGCCACCGCGGTGGAGC
TCCAATTCGCCCTATAGTGAGTCGTATTACAATTCACTGGCCGTCGTTTTACAACGTCGTGACTGGGAAA
ACCCTGGCGTTACCCAACTTAATCGCCTTGCAGCACATCCCCCCTTCGCCAGCTGGCGTAATAGCGAAGA
GGCCCGCACCGATCGCCCTTCCCAACAGTTGCGCAGCCTGAATGGCGAATGGCGCG
[124 nt withheld, positions 4817-4940]
C
[91 nt withheld, positions 4942-5032]
A
[49 nt withheld, positions 5034-5082]
CCTTTGACGTTGGAGTCCACGTTCTTT
[37 nt withheld, positions 5110-5146]
ACCCTATCTCGGTCTATTCTTTTGATTTATAAGGGATTTTGCCGATTTCGGCCTATTGGTTAAAAAATGA
GCTGATTTAACAAAAATTTAACGCGAATTTTAACAAAATATTAACGTTTACAATTTCCTGATGCGGTATT
TTCTCCTTACGCATCTGTGCGGTATTTCACACCGCAGGGTAATAACTGATATAATTAAATTGAAGCTCTA
ATTTGTGAGTTTAGTATACATGCATTTACTTATAATACAGTTTTTTAGTTTTGCTGGCCGCATCTTCTCA
AATATGCTTCCCAGCCTGCTTTTCTGTAACGTTCACCCTCTACCTTAGCATCCCTTCCCTTTGCAAATAG
TCCTCTTCCAACAATAATAATGTCAGATCCTGTAGAGACCACATCATCCACGGTTCTATACTGTTGACCC
AATGCGTCTCCCTTGTCATCTAAACCCACACCGGGTGTCATAATCAACCAATCGTAACCTTCATCTCTTC
CACCCATGTCTCTTTGAGCAATAAAGCCGATAACAAAATCTTTGTCGCTCTTCGCAATGTCAACAGTACC
CTTAGTATATTCTCCAGTAGATAGGGAGCCCTTGCATGACAATTCTGCTAACATCAAAAGGCCTCTAGGT
TCCTTTGTTACTTCTTCTGCCGCCTGCTTCAAACCGCTAACAATACCTGGGCCCACCACACCGTGTGCAT
TCGTAATGTCTGCCCATTCTGCTATTCTGTATACACCCGCAGAGTACTGCAATTTGACTGTATTACCAAT
GTCAGCAAATTTTCTGTCTTCGAAGAGTAAAAAATTGTACTTGGCGGATAATGCCTTTAGCGGCTTAACT
GTGCCCTCCATGGAAAAATCAGTCAAGATATCCACATGTGTTTTTAGTAAACAAATTTTGGGACCTAATG
CTTCAACTAACTCCAGTAATTCCTTGGTGGTACGAACATCCAATGAAGCACACAAGTTTGTTTGCTTTTC
GTGCATGATATTAAATAGCTTGGCAGCAACAGGACTAGGATGAGTAGCAGCACGTTCCTTATATGTAGCT
TTCGACATGATTTATCTTCGTTTCCTGCAGGTTTTTGTTCTGTGCAGTTGGGTTAAGAATACTGGGCAAT
TTCATGTTTCTTCAACACTACATATGCGTATATATACCAATCTAAGTCTGTGCTCCTTCCTTCGTTCTTC
CTTCTGTTCGGAGATTACCGAATCAAAAAAATTTCAAAGAAACCGAAATCAAAAAAAAGAATAAAAAAAA
AATGATGAATTGAATTGAAAAGCGTGGTGCACTCTCAGTACAATCTGCTCTGATGCCGCATAGTTAAGCC
AGCCCCGACACCCGCCAACACCCGCTGACGCGCCCTGACGGGCTTGTCTGCTCCCGGCATCCGCTTACAG
ACAAGCTGTGACCGTCTCCGGGAGCTGCATGTGTCAGAGGTTTTCACCGTCATCACCGAAACGCGCGA
