>Addgene plasmid #29695 | pTH644-CENBEVY | addgene partial sequence | sequence record 35374 | 29695 with M13rev
CCTCACTAAAGGGAACAAAAGCTGGTACCGGGCCCCCCCTCGAGGGCATGCGAAGGAAAATGAGAAATAT
CGAGGGAGACGATTCAGAGGAGCAGGACAAACTATAACCGACTGTTTGTTGGAGGATGCCGTACATAACG
AACACTGCTGAAGCTACCATGTCTACAGTTTAGAGGAATGGGTACAACTCACAGGCGAGGGATGGTGTTC
ACTCGTGCTAGCAAACGCGGTGGGAGCAAAAAGTAGAATATTATCTTTTATTCGTGAAACTTCGAACACT
GTCATCTAAAGATGCTATATACTAATATAGGCATACTTGATAATGAAAACTATAAATCGTAAAGACATAA
GAGATCCGCTTATTTAGAGTGTCGAATTCGAGCTCGGTACCCGGGGAGTTGATTGTAGCTTGGTATAGCT
TGAAATATTGTGCAGAAAAAGAAACAAGGAAGAAAGGGAACGAGAACAATGACGAGGAAACAAAAGATTA
ATAATTGCAGGTCTATTTATACTTGATAGCAAGACAGCAAACTTTTTTTTATTTCAAATTCAAGTAACTG
GAAGGAAGGCCGTATACCGTTGCTCATTAGAGAGTAGTGTGCGTGAATGAAGGAAGGAAAAAGTTTCGTG
TGCTTCGAGATACCCCTCATCAGCTCTGGAACAACGACATCTGTTGGTGCTGTCTTTGTCGTTAATTTTT
TCCTTTAGTGTCTTCCATCATTTTTTTGTCATTGCGGATATGGTGAGACAACAACGGGGGAGAGAGAAAA
GAAAAAAAAAGAAAAGAATCCGGGAGTTTATCATTATCAATACTGCCATTTCAAAGAATACGTAAATAAT
TAATAGTAGTGATTTTCCTAACTTTATTTAGTCAAAAATTAGCCTTTTAATTCTGCTGTAACCCGTACAT
GCCCAAAATA
